Addgene plasmid #19307: pRK5-HA GST RagD wt
Depositing lab: David Sabatini. Depositing organization: Whitehead Institute for Biomedical Research. Publication: The Rag GTPases bind raptor and mediate amino acid signaling to mTORC1. Sancak Y, Peterson TR, Shaul YD, Lindquist RA, Thoreen CC, Bar-Peled L, Sabatini DM. Science. 2008 Jun 13. 320(5882):1496-501. 10.1126/science.1157535 PubMed 18497260.
Backbone
  Vector backbone: pRK5
  Backbone manufacturer: BD PharMingen
  Backbone size w/o insert (bp): 4754
  Vector type: Mammalian Expression
Growth in bacteria
  Bacterial resistance: Ampicillin, 100 μg/mL
  Growth temperature: 37°C
  Growth strain: DH5alpha
  Copy number: High Copy
Gene/Insert
  Gene/Insert name: Ras-related GTP binding D (alt name: RRAGD)
  Species: H. sapiens (human)
  Insert size (bp): 1200
  Entrez Gene: RRAGD (a.k.a. RAGD, bA11D8.2.1)
  Tag / fusion protein: HA (N terminal on insert); GST (N terminal on insert)
  Cloning method: Restriction Enzyme; 5′ cloning site SalI (not destroyed); 3′ cloning site NotI (not destroyed)
  Sequencing primers: 5′ SP6, pGEX 5'; 3′ pBABE 3'
Terms and licenses: Academic/Nonprofit Terms; Industry Terms: Not Available to Industry
How to cite: pRK5-HA GST RagD wt was a gift from David Sabatini (Addgene plasmid # 19307 ; http://n2t.net/addgene:19307 ; RRID:Addgene_19307)
