[The description below was written by a language model from this plasmid's Addgene catalogue record and pLannotate feature annotations shown in this document.]
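Description:
pRK5-HA GST RagD wt is a mammalian expression plasmid built on the pRK5 backbone that drives expression of wild-type human RagD (RRAGD, Ras-related GTP binding D) carrying N-terminal HA and GST tags. It is propagated in E. coli as a high-copy plasmid through a ColE1/pUC-type origin and selected with ampicillin via the β-lactamase gene. An M13 phage origin is also present, along with various short vector remnants (lac promoter/operator, lacZα, lacI, rop and bom fragments) that have no evident role in the payload. No mammalian selection marker is annotated, which fits a plasmid meant for transient transfection.

The expression cassette consists of the human cytomegalovirus immediate early enhancer and promoter, followed by a fragment of CMV intron A and an SP6 promoter, which also serves as a sequencing primer site. Downstream lie the Schistosoma japonicum glutathione S-transferase coding sequence and then the roughly 1.2 kb RRAGD open reading frame, cloned between retained SalI and NotI sites and terminated by an SV40 polyadenylation signal. The HA epitope listed in the catalogue entry is not separately called in the feature table. A short match annotated as an IgH signal sequence fragment sits upstream of GST, and its significance is not stated. An SV40 enhancer/early promoter region follows the poly(A) signal.

RagD is a guanine nucleotide-binding protein that heterodimerises with RagA or RagB and relays amino acid availability to mTORC1. The GST moiety allows glutathione-affinity pull-down of the fusion and associated proteins from transfected cells, while HA permits immunodetection. This is consistent with the associated study of Rag GTPase binding to raptor and amino acid signalling to mTORC1.
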