Features (pLannotate 1.2.2; 21 found; start..end, strand, type, name):
     66..87      +  protein_bind   CAP binding site: CAP binding activates transcription in the presence of cAMP. E. coli catabolite activator protein
    102..132     +  promoter       lac promoter: promoter for the E. coli lac operon
    140..156     +  protein_bind   lac operator: The lac repressor binds to the lac operator to inhibit transcription in E. coli. This inhibition can be relieved by adding lactose or isopropyl-β-D-thiogalactopyranoside (IPTG). lac repressor encoded by lacI
    209..588     +  enhancer       CMV enhancer: human cytomegalovirus immediate early enhancer
    589..792     +  promoter       CMV promoter: human cytomegalovirus (CMV) immediate early promoter
    928..971     +  intron         CMV intron (fragment): modified intron A from human cytomegalovirus
   1023..1041    +  promoter       SP6 promoter: promoter for bacteriophage SP6 RNA polymerase
   1045..1082    +  CDS            IgH signal sequence (fragment): signal sequence from the mouse immunoglobulin heavy chain variable region
   1227..1880    +  CDS            GST26_SCHJA: Experimental evidence at protein level: Swiss-Prot protein existence level 1. GST isoenzymes appear to play a central role in the parasite detoxification system. Other functions are also suspected including a role in increasing the solubility of haematin in the parasite gut. From Schistosoma japonicum (Blood fluke).
   1947..3146    +  CDS            RRAGD: RRAGD_HUMAN - Experimental evidence at protein level: Swiss-Prot protein existence level 1. Guanine nucleotide-binding protein that plays a crucial role in the cellular response to amino acid availability through regulation of the mTORC1 signaling cascade (PubMed:20381137, PubMed:24095279). Forms heterodimeric Rag complexes with RRAGA or RRAGB and cycles between an inactive GTP-bound and an active GDP-bound form (PubMed:24095279). In its active form participates in the relocalization of mTORC1 to the lysosomes and its subsequent activation by the GTPase RHEB (PubMed:20381137, PubMed:24095279).
   3196..3330    +  polyA_signal   SV40 poly(A) signal: SV40 polyadenylation signal
   3399..3756    +  promoter       SV40 promoter: SV40 enhancer and early promoter
   3775..3929    +  CDS            lacZα (fragment): LacZα fragment of β-galactosidase; lacZ fragment
   3935..3986    -  misc_feature   bom (fragment): basis of mobility region from pBR322
   4005..4385    +  rep_origin     M13 ori (sequence partly withheld): M13 bacteriophage origin of replication; arrow indicates direction of (+) strand synthesis
   4461..4510    -  misc_feature   bom (fragment): basis of mobility region from pBR322
   4612..4647    -  CDS            rop (fragment): Rop protein, which maintains plasmids at low copy number; rop
   4742..4846    +  promoter       AmpR promoter: bla
   4847..5707    +  CDS            AmpR: β-lactamase; bla; confers resistance to ampicillin, carbenicillin, and related antibiotics
   5878..6466    +  rep_origin     ori: high-copy-number ColE1/pMB1/pBR322/pUC origin of replication
   6649..53      +  CDS            lacI (fragment) (across the origin): lac repressor; lacI; The lac repressor binds to the lac operator to inhibit transcription in E. coli. This inhibition can be relieved by adding lactose or isopropyl-β-D-thiogalactopyranoside (IPTG).
>Addgene plasmid #19307 | pRK5-HA GST RagD wt | addgene full sequence | sequence record 424397 | Addgene NGS Result
ATTCATTAATGCAGCTGGCACGACAGGTTTCCCGACTGGAAAGCGGGCAGTGAGCGCAACGCAATTAATG
TGAGTTAGCTCACTCATTAGGCACCCCAGGCTTTACACTTTATGCTTCCGGCTCGTATGTTGTGTGGAAT
TGTGAGCGGATAACAATTTCACACAGGAAACAGCTATGACATGATTACGAATTAATTCGAGCTCGCCCGA
CATTGATTATTGACTAGTTATTAATAGTAATCAATTACGGGGTCATTAGTTCATAGCCCATATATGGAGT
TCCGCGTTACATAACTTACGGTAAATGGCCCGCCTGGCTGACCGCCCAACGACCCCCGCCCATTGACGTC
AATAATGACGTATGTTCCCATAGTAACGCCAATAGGGACTTTCCATTGACGTCAATGGGTGGAGTATTTA
CGGTAAACTGCCCACTTGGCAGTACATCAAGTGTATCATATGCCAAGTACGCCCCCTATTGACGTCAATG
ACGGTAAATGGCCCGCCTGGCATTATGCCCAGTACATGACCTTATGGGACTTTCCTACTTGGCAGTACAT
CTACGTATTAGTCATCGCTATTACCATGGTGATGCGGTTTTGGCAGTACATCAATGGGCGTGGATAGCGG
TTTGACTCACGGGGATTTCCAAGTCTCCACCCCATTGACGTCAATGGGAGTTTGTTTTGGCACCAAAATC
AACGGGACTTTCCAAAATGTCGTAACAACTCCGCCCCATTGACGCAAATGGGCGGTAGGCGTGTACGGTG
GGAGGTCTATATAAGCAGAGCTCGTTTAGTGAACCGTCAGATCGCCTGGAGACGCCATCCACGCTGTTTT
GACCTCCATAGAAGACACCGGGACCGATCCAGCCTCCGCGGCCGGGAACGGTGCATTGGAACGCGGATTC
CCCGTGCCAAGAGTGACGTAAGTACCGCCTATAGAGTCTATAGGCCCACCCCCTTGGCTTCGTTAGAACG
CGGCTACAATTAATACATAACCTTATGTATCATACACATACGATTTAGGTGACACTATAGAATAACATCC
ACTTTGCCTTTCTCTCCACAGGTGTCCACTCCCAGGTCCAACTGCACCTCGGTTCTATCGATTGAATTCC
CGAACCGACAGTCGGTCTCTTCACCAAGGCCATTCGCGCCACCATGGGCTACCCCTATGATGTGCCTGAC
TACGCAGATCTCAATGGTGGTGGTGGTGGGTCGAGAATGTCCCCTATACTAGGTTATTGGAAAATTAAGG
GCCTTGTGCAACCCACTCGACTTCTTTTGGAATATCTTGAAGAAAAATATGAAGAGCATTTGTATGAGCG
CGATGAAGGTGATAAATGGCGAAACAAAAAGTTTGAATTGGGTTTGGAGTTTCCCAATCTTCCTTATTAT
ATTGATGGTGATGTTAAATTAACACAGTCTATGGCCATCATACGTTATATAGCTGACAAGCACAACATGT
TGGGTGGTTGTCCAAAAGAGCGTGCAGAGATTTCAATGCTTGAAGGAGCGGTTTTGGATATTAGATACGG
TGTTTCGAGAATTGCATATAGTAAAGACTTTGAAACTCTCAAAGTTGATTTTCTTAGCAAGCTACCTGAA
ATGCTGAAAATGTTCGAAGATCGTTTATGTCATAAAACATATTTAAATGGTGATCATGTAACCCATCCTG
ACTTCATGTTGTATGACGCTCTTGATGTTGTTTTATACATGGACCCAATGTGCCTGGATGCGTTCCCAAA
ATTAGTTTGTTTTAAAAAACGTATTGAAGCTATCCCACAAATTGATAAGTACTTGAAATCCAGCAAGTAT
ATAGCATGGCCTTTGCAGGGCTGGCAAGCCACGTTTGGTGGTGGCGACCATCCTCCAAAAGGTGGAGGTG
GTGGGTCGAGGGGAGGTTCTGGTGGATCAGGAGGTTCAGGTGGATCTGGGTCGACGATGAGCCAGGTGCT
GGGGAAGCCGCAGCCGCAGGACGAGGACGACGCGGAGGAGGAGGAGGAGGAGGATGAGCTGGTGGGGCTA
GCGGACTACGGAGACGGGCCCGACTCCTCCGACGCCGATCCGGACAGCGGCACAGAGGAGGGAGTTCTGG
ACTTCAGTGACCCCTTCAGCACTGAAGTGAAGCCGAGAATCCTGCTCATGGGCCTGAGGAGAAGCGGCAA
GTCGTCTATTCAGAAAGTTGTCTTTCACAAAATGTCTCCCAACGAAACTCTGTTCTTGGAGAGCACTAAT
AAGATATGCCGGGAAGATGTTTCCAACAGCTCCTTTGTCAATTTTCAGATTTGGGACTTCCCAGGACAGA
TTGACTTTTTTGACCCTACATTTGACTATGAGATGATCTTCCGGGGAACAGGAGCACTGATATTTGTCAT
TGACTCACAGGATGATTACATGGAAGCCCTGGCCAGGCTCCACCTCACGGTGACCAGGGCCTACAAAGTG
AATACTGACATCAACTTCGAGGTGTTTATTCATAAAGTGGATGGTCTGTCAGATGACCACAAAATTGAAA
CCCAAAGAGATATTCACCAGAGGGCAAACGATGACCTTGCAGATGCTGGATTAGAAAAAATTCACCTCAG
CTTTTATCTGACAAGCATATATGATCATTCAATATTTGAAGCTTTTAGCAAAGTTGTTCAGAAACTGATT
CCACAACTCCCAACTCTGGAGAATTTGCTGAACATCTTTATCTCAAATTCTGGAATTGAAAAGGCATTTC
TATTTGATGTGGTCAGTAAAATTTATATTGCAACTGATAGTACTCCGGTGGATATGCAAACCTATGAGCT
CTGCTGTGATATGATAGATGTGGTTATTGACATCTCTTGTATTTATGGTCTCAAAGAAGATGGAGCAGGA
ACCCCCTATGACAAGGAATCCACAGCCATCATAAAGCTTAATAATACAACCGTGCTTTATTTAAAAGAGG
TGACAAAGTTCCTGGCTCTCGTTTGCTTTGTCAGAGAGGAAAGCTTTGAAAGAAAAGGGCTAATTGACTA
TAATTTTCATTGCTTCCGGAAGGCCATTCATGAAGTTTTTGAGGTGAGAATGAAAGTAGTAAAATCTCGA
AAGGTTCAGAATCGGCTGCAGAAGAAAAAGAGAGCCACCCCTAATGGGACCCCTAGAGTGCTGCTGTAGG
CGGCCGCTAAGTAAGTAAGGATCCCCAGCTTGGCCGCCATGGCCCAACTTGTTTATTGCAGCTTATAATG
GTTACAAATAAAGCAATAGCATCACAAATTTCACAAATAAAGCATTTTTTTCACTGCATTCTAGTTGTGG
TTTGTCCAAACTCATCAATGTATCTTATCATGTCTGGATCGGGAATTAATTCGGCGCAGCACCATGGCCT
GAAATAACCTCTGAAAGAGGAACTTGGTTAGGTACCTTCTGAGGCGGAAAGAACCAGCTGTGGAATGTGT
GTCAGTTAGGGTGTGGAAAGTCCCCAGGCTCCCCAGCAGGCAGAAGTATGCAAAGCATGCATCTCAATTA
GTCAGCAACCAGGTGTGGAAAGTCCCCAGGCTCCCCAGCAGGCAGAAGTATGCAAAGCATGCATCTCAAT
TAGTCAGCAACCATAGTCCCGCCCCTAACTCCGCCCATCCCGCCCCTAACTCCGCCCAGTTCCGCCCATT
CTCCGCCCCATGGCTGACTAATTTTTTTTATTTATGCAGAGGCCGAGGCCGCCTCGGCCTCTGAGCTATT
CCAGAAGTAGTGAGGAGGCTTTTTTGGAGGCCTAGGCTTTTGCAAAAAGCTGTTAACAGCTTGGCACTGG
CCGTCGTTTTACAACGTCGTGACTGGGAAAACCCTGGCGTTACCCAACTTAATCGCCTTGCAGCACATCC
CCCTTTCGCCAGCTGGCGTAATAGCGAAGAGGCCCGCACCGATCGCCCTTCCCAACAGTTGCGCAGCCTG
AATGGCGAATGGCGCCTGATGCGGTATTTTCTCCTTACGCATCTGTGCGGTATTTCACACCGCATA
[142 nt withheld, positions 3987-4128]
C
[141 nt withheld, positions 4130-4270]
CCTTTGACGTTGGAGTCCACGTTCTTT
[37 nt withheld, positions 4298-4334]
ACCCTATCTCGGGCTATTCTTTTGATTTATAAGGGATTTTGCCGATTTCGGCCTATTGGTTAAAAAATGA
GCTGATTTAACAAAAATTTAACGCGAATTTTAACAAAATATTAACGTTTACAATTTTATGGTGCACTCTC
AGTACAATCTGCTCTGATGCCGCATAGTTAAGCCAGCCCCGACACCCGCCAACACCCGCTGACGCGCCCT
GACGGGCTTGTCTGCTCCCGGCATCCGCTTACAGACAAGCTGTGACCGTCTCCGGGAGCTGCATGTGTCA
GAGGTTTTCACCGTCATCACCGAAACGCGCGAGACGAAAGGGCCTCGTGATACGCCTATTTTTATAGGTT
AATGTCATGATAATAATGGTTTCTTAGACGTCAGGTGGCACTTTTCGGGGAAATGTGCGCGGAACCCCTA
TTTGTTTATTTTTCTAAATACATTCAAATATGTATCCGCTCATGAGACAATAACCCTGATAAATGCTTCA
ATAATATTGAAAAAGGAAGAGTATGAGTATTCAACATTTCCGTGTCGCCCTTATTCCCTTTTTTGCGGCA
TTTTGCCTTCCTGTTTTTGCTCACCCAGAAACGCTGGTGAAAGTAAAAGATGCTGAAGATCAGTTGGGTG
CACGAGTGGGTTACATCGAACTGGATCTCAACAGCGGTAAGATCCTTGAGAGTTTTCGCCCCGAAGAACG
TTTTCCAATGATGAGCACTTTTAAAGTTCTGCTATGTGGCGCGGTATTATCCCGTATTGACGCCGGGCAA
GAGCAACTCGGTCGCCGCATACACTATTCTCAGAATGACTTGGTTGAGTACTCACCAGTCACAGAAAAGC
ATCTTACGGATGGCATGACAGTAAGAGAATTATGCAGTGCTGCCATAACCATGAGTGATAACACTGCGGC
CAACTTACTTCTGACAACGATCGGAGGACCGAAGGAGCTAACCGCTTTTTTGCACAACATGGGGGATCAT
GTAACTCGCCTTGATCGTTGGGAACCGGAGCTGAATGAAGCCATACCAAACGACGAGCGTGACACCACGA
TGCCTGTAGCAATGGCAACAACGTTGCGCAAACTATTAACTGGCGAACTACTTACTCTAGCTTCCCGGCA
ACAATTAATAGACTGGATGGAGGCGGATAAAGTTGCAGGACCACTTCTGCGCTCGGCCCTTCCGGCTGGC
TGGTTTATTGCTGATAAATCTGGAGCCGGTGAGCGTGGGTCTCGCGGTATCATTGCAGCACTGGGGCCAG
ATGGTAAGCCCTCCCGTATCGTAGTTATCTACACGACGGGGAGTCAGGCAACTATGGATGAACGAAATAG
ACAGATCGCTGAGATAGGTGCCTCACTGATTAAGCATTGGTAACTGTCAGACCAAGTTTACTCATATATA
CTTTAGATTGATTTAAAACTTCATTTTTAATTTAAAAGGATCTAGGTGAAGATCCTTTTTGATAATCTCA
TGACCAAAATCCCTTAACGTGAGTTTTCGTTCCACTGAGCGTCAGACCCCGTAGAAAAGATCAAAGGATC
TTCTTGAGATCCTTTTTTTCTGCGCGTAATCTGCTGCTTGCAAACAAAAAAACCACCGCTACCAGCGGTG
GTTTGTTTGCCGGATCAAGAGCTACCAACTCTTTTTCCGAAGGTAACTGGCTTCAGCAGAGCGCAGATAC
CAAATACTGTTCTTCTAGTGTAGCCGTAGTTAGGCCACCACTTCAAGAACTCTGTAGCACCGCCTACATA
CCTCGCTCTGCTAATCCTGTTACCAGTGGCTGCTGCCAGTGGCGATAAGTCGTGTCTTACCGGGTTGGAC
TCAAGACGATAGTTACCGGATAAGGCGCAGCGGTCGGGCTGAACGGGGGGTTCGTGCACACAGCCCAGCT
TGGAGCGAACGACCTACACCGAACTGAGATACCTACAGCGTGAGCTATGAGAAAGCGCCACGCTTCCCGA
AGGGAGAAAGGCGGACAGGTATCCGGTAAGCGGCAGGGTCGGAACAGGAGAGCGCACGAGGGAGCTTCCA
GGGGGAAACGCCTGGTATCTTTATAGTCCTGTCGGGTTTCGCCACCTCTGACTTGAGCGTCGATTTTTGT
GATGCTCGTCAGGGGGGCGGAGCCTATGGAAAAACGCCAGCAACGCGGCCTTTTTACGGTTCCTGGCCTT
TTGCTGGCCTTTTGCTCACATGTTCTTTCCTGCGTTATCCCCTGATTCTGTGGATAACCGTATTACCGCC
TTTGAGTGAGCTGATACCGCTCGCCGCAGCCGAACGACCGAGCGCAGCGAGTCAGTGAGCGAGGAAGCGG
AAGAGCGCCCAATACGCAAACCGCCTCTCCCCGCGCGTTGGCCG
