>Addgene plasmid #19307 | pRK5-HA GST RagD wt | addgene partial sequence | sequence record 24518 | SP6 5'-ATTTAGGTGACACTATAG-3'
GCTTTCTCTCCAGGTGGTCCACTCCCAGGTCCAACTGCACCTCGGTTCTATCGATTGAATTCCCGAACCG
ACAGTCGGTCTCTTCACCAAGGCCATTCGCGCCACCATGGGCTACCCCTATGATGTGCCTGACTACGCAG
ATCTCAATGGTGGTGGTGGTGGGTCGAGAATGTCCCCTATACTAGGTTATTGGAAAATTAAGGGCCTTGT
GCAACCCACTCGACTTCTTTTGGAATATCTTGAAGAAAAATATGAAGAGCATTTGTATGAGCGCGATGAA
GGTGATAAATGGCGAAACAAAAAGTTTGAATTGGGTTTGGAGTTTCCCAATCTTCCTTATTATATTGATG
GTGATGTTAAATTAACACAGTCTATGGCCATCATACGTTATATAGCTGACAAGCACAACATGTTGGGTGG
TTGTCCAAAAGAGCGTGCAGAGATTTCAATGCTTGAAGGAGCGGTTTTGGATATTAGATACGGTGTTTCG
AGAATTGCATATAGTAAAGACTTTGAAACTCTCAAAGTTGATTTTCTTAGCAAGCTACCTGAAATGCTGA
AAATGTTCGAAGATCGTTTATGTCATAAAACATATTTAAATGGTGATCATGTAACCCATCCTGACTTCAT
GTTGTATGACGCTCTTGATGTGGTTTTATACATGGACCCAATGTGCCTGGATGCNGTTCCCAAAAATTAG
TTTGTTTTAAAAAACGTATTGAAAGCTATCCCACAAATTGATAAGTACTTGAAATCCAGCAAGTATATAG
CATGGNCNTTGCAGGGCTGNCAAGCCNCGTTTGGTGGTGNCGACCCTCCTCCAAANGNG
