>Addgene plasmid #19307 | pRK5-HA GST RagD wt | addgene partial sequence | sequence record 24519 | pGEX-5 5'-GGGCTGGCAAGCCACGTTTGGTG-3'
GNNNNNNNNTCNNNGTGGAGGTGGTGGGTCGAGGGGAGGTTCTGGTGGATCAGGAGGTTCAGGTGGATCT
GGGTCGACGATGAGCCAGGTGCTGGGGAAGCCGCAGCCGCAGGACGAGGACGACGCGGAGGAGGAGGAGG
AGGAGGATGAGCTGGTGGGGCTAGCGGACTACGGAGACGGGCCCGACTCCTCCGACGCCGATCCGGACAG
CGGCACAGAGGAGGGAGTTCTGGACTTCAGTGACCCCTTCAGCACTGAAGTGAAGCCGAGAATCCTGCTC
ATGGGCCTGAGGAGAAGCGGCAAGTCGTCTATTCAGAAAGTTGTCTTTCACAAAATGTCTCCCAACGAAA
CTCTGTTCTTGGAGAGCACTAATAAGATATGCCGGGAAGATGTTTCCAACAGCTCCTTTGTCAATTTTCA
GATTTGGGACTTCCCAGGACAGATTGACTTTTTTGACCCTACATTTGACTATGAGATGATCTTCCGGGGA
ACAGGAGCACTGATATTTGTCATTGACTCACAGGATGATTACATGGAAGCCCTGGCCAGGCTCCACCTCA
CGGTGACCAGGGCCTACAAAGTGAATACTGACATCAACTTCGAGGTGTTTATTCATAAAGTGGATGGTCT
GTCAGATGACCACAAAATTGAAACCCCCAAAGAGATATTCACCAGAGGGCAAACGATGACNTTGCAGANN
NNGNNNNNNAAAAAAANNCACCTCAGCTTTNATCTGACAAGCATANATGNNNANNNNTNAATNTTTGNAG
GNNTTTTTANNNNNNNNTTNGTTCAANAAAACTGATTCCACNNACCTCCCAACTCCTGGGANAN
